>Addgene plasmid #141183 | pcDNA3-SARS-CoV-2-S-RBD-Fc | addgene full sequence | sequence record 288058 | Addgene NGS Result
GACATTGATTATTGACTAGTTATTAATAGTAATCAATTACGGGGTCATTAGTTCATAGCCCATATATGGA
GTTCCGCGTTACATAACTTACGGTAAATGGCCCGCCTGGCTGACCGCCCAACGACCCCCGCCCATTGACG
TCAATAATGACGTATGTTCCCATAGTAACGCCAATAGGGACTTTCCATTGACGTCAATGGGTGGAGTATT
TACGGTAAACTGCCCACTTGGCAGTACATCAAGTGTATCATATGCCAAGTACGCCCCCTATTGACGTCAA
TGACGGTAAATGGCCCGCCTGGCATTATGCCCAGTACATGACCTTATGGGACTTTCCTACTTGGCAGTAC
ATCTACGTATTAGTCATCGCTATTACCATGGTGATGCGGTTTTGGCAGTACATCAATGGGCGTGGATAGC
GGTTTGACTCACGGGGATTTCCAAGTCTCCACCCCATTGACGTCAATGGGAGTTTGTTTTGGCACCAAAA
TCAACGGGACTTTCCAAAATGTCGTAACAACTCCGCCCCATTGACGCAAATGGGCGGTAGGCGTGTACGG
TGGGAGGTCTATATAAGCAGAGCTCTCTGGCTAACTAGAGAACCCACTGCTTACTGGCTTATCGAAATTA
ATACGACTCACTATAGGGAGACCCAAGCTGGCTAGCGCCACCATGAAGACCATCATCGCCCTGAGCTACA
TCTTCTGCCTGGTGTTCGCCACTAATCTTTGTCCGTTCGGTGAGGTTTTTAACGCGACAAGGTTCGCTAG
TGTATATGCTTGGAACCGAAAGAGAATCTCCAATTGCGTAGCTGATTACTCCGTTCTCTATAACAGTGCG
TCCTTTTCAACCTTTAAGTGTTACGGCGTTTCTCCAACGAAGCTGAATGATCTCTGTTTTACGAACGTGT
ATGCTGACTCTTTCGTTATACGGGGGGACGAAGTGAGACAGATAGCACCAGGTCAGACTGGGAAGATAGC
GGATTACAACTATAAGTTGCCCGATGATTTTACGGGGTGCGTAATCGCATGGAACTCAAACAACCTCGAC
TCCAAAGTAGGTGGTAATTATAATTACTTGTATCGCCTGTTTCGAAAGAGCAATTTGAAGCCTTTTGAGC
GGGATATTTCAACCGAAATTTACCAAGCAGGCAGTACGCCATGTAACGGAGTAGAGGGATTTAATTGCTA
CTTTCCTCTTCAATCTTATGGCTTTCAACCAACAAACGGAGTGGGGTATCAACCTTATAGAGTGGTAGTA
TTGTCCTTTGAGCTCCTCCACGCCCCGGCTACAGTTTGTGGGCCCAAAAAGGGATCCGACAAAACTCACA
CATGCCCACCGTGCCCAGCACCTGAACTCCTGGGGGGACCGTCAGTCTTCCTCTTCCCCCCAAAACCCAA
GGACACCCTCATGATCTCCCGGACCCCTGAGGTCACATGCGTGGTGGTGGACGTGAGCCACGAAGACCCT
GAGGTCAAGTTCAACTGGTACGTGGACGGCGTGGAGGTGCATAATGCCAAGACAAAGCCGCGGGAGGAGC
AGTACAACAGCACGTACCGTGTGGTCAGCGTCCTCACCGTCCTGCACCAGGACTGGCTGAATGGCAAGGA
GTACAAGTGCAAGGTCTCCAACAAAGCCCTCCCAGCCCCCATCGAGAAAACCATCTCCAAAGCCAAAGGG
CAGCCCCGAGAACCACAGGTGTACACCCTGCCCCCATCCCGGGAGGAGATGACCAAGAACCAGGTCAGCC
TGACCTGCCTGGTCAAAGGCTTCTATCCCAGCGACATCGCCGTGGAGTGGGAGAGCAATGGGCAGCCGGA
GAACAACTACAAGACCACGCCTCCCGTGCTGGACTCCGACGGCTCCTTCTTCCTCTACAGCAAGCTCACC
GTGGACAAGAGCAGGTGGCAGCAGGGGAACGTCTTCTCATGCTCCGTGATGCACGAGGCTCTGCACAACC
ACTACACGCAGAAGAGCCTCTCCCTGTCTCCGGGTAAATGATAACTCGAGTCTAGAGGGCCCGTTTAAAC
CCGCTGATCAGCCTCGACTGTGCCTTCTAGTTGCCAGCCATCTGTTGTTTGCCCCTCCCCCGTGCCTTCC
TTGACCCTGGAAGGTGCCACTCCCACTGTCCTTTCCTAATAAAATGAGGAAATTGCATCGCATTGTCTGA
GTAGGTGTCATTCTATTCTGGGGGGTGGGGTGGGGCAGGACAGCAAGGGGGAGGATTGGGAAGACAATAG
CAGGCATGCTGGGGATGCGGTGGGCTCTATGGCTTCTGAGGCGGAAAGAACCAGCTGGGGCTCTAGGGGG
TATCCCC
[124 nt withheld, positions 2318-2441]
C
[91 nt withheld, positions 2443-2533]
A
[49 nt withheld, positions 2535-2583]
CCTTTGACGTTGGAGTCCACGTTCTTT
[37 nt withheld, positions 2611-2647]
ACCCTATCTCGGTCTATTCTTTTGATTTATAAGGGATTTTGCCGATTTCGGCCTATTGGTTAAAAAATGA
GCTGATTTAACAAAAATTTAACGCGAATTAATTCTGTGGAATGTGTGTCAGTTAGGGTGTGGAAAGTCCC
CAGGCTCCCCAGCAGGCAGAAGTATGCAAAGCATGCATCTCAATTAGTCAGCAACCAGGTGTGGAAAGTC
CCCAGGCTCCCCAGCAGGCAGAAGTATGCAAAGCATGCATCTCAATTAGTCAGCAACCATAGTCCCGCCC
CTAACTCCGCCCATCCCGCCCCTAACTCCGCCCAGTTCCGCCCATTCTCCGCCCCATGGCTGACTAATTT
TTTTTATTTATGCAGAGGCCGAGGCCGCCTCTGCCTCTGAGCTATTCCAGAAGTAGTGAGGAGGCTTTTT
TGGAGGCCTAGGCTTTTGCAAAAAGCTCCCGGGAGCTTGTATATCCATTTTCGGATCTGATCAAGAGACA
GGATGAGGATCGTTTCGCATGATTGAACAAGATGGATTGCACGCAGGTTCTCCGGCCGCTTGGGTGGAGA
GGCTATTCGGCTATGACTGGGCACAACAGACAATCGGCTGCTCTGATGCCGCCGTGTTCCGGCTGTCAGC
GCAGGGGCGCCCGGTTCTTTTTGTCAAGACCGACCTGTCCGGTGCCCTGAATGAACTGCAGGACGAGGCA
GCGCGGCTATCGTGGCTGGCCACGACGGGCGTTCCTTGCGCAGCTGTGCTCGACGTTGTCACTGAAGCGG
GAAGGGACTGGCTGCTATTGGGCGAAGTGCCGGGGCAGGATCTCCTGTCATCTCACCTTGCTCCTGCCGA
GAAAGTATCCATCATGGCTGATGCAATGCGGCGGCTGCATACGCTTGATCCGGCTACCTGCCCATTCGAC
CACCAAGCGAAACATCGCATCGAGCGAGCACGTACTCGGATGGAAGCCGGTCTTGTCGATCAGGATGATC
TGGACGAAGAGCATCAGGGGCTCGCGCCAGCCGAACTGTTCGCCAGGCTCAAGGCGCGCATGCCCGACGG
CGAGGATCTCGTCGTGACCCATGGCGATGCCTGCTTGCCGAATATCATGGTGGAAAATGGCCGCTTTTCT
GGATTCATCGACTGTGGCCGGCTGGGTGTGGCGGACCGCTATCAGGACATAGCGTTGGCTACCCGTGATA
TTGCTGAAGAGCTTGGCGGCGAATGGGCTGACCGCTTCCTCGTGCTTTACGGTATCGCCGCTCCCGATTC
GCAGCGCATCGCCTTCTATCGCCTTCTTGACGAGTTCTTCTGAGCGGGACTCTGGGGTTCGAAATGACCG
ACCAAGCGACGCCCAACCTGCCATCACGAGATTTCGATTCCACCGCCGCCTTCTATGAAAGGTTGGGCTT
CGGAATCGTTTTCCGGGACGCCGGCTGGATGATCCTCCAGCGCGGGGATCTCATGCTGGAGTTCTTCGCC
CACCCCAACTTGTTTATTGCAGCTTATAATGGTTACAAATAAAGCAATAGCATCACAAATTTCACAAATA
AAGCATTTTTTTCACTGCATTCTAGTTGTGGTTTGTCCAAACTCATCAATGTATCTTATCATGTCTGTAT
ACCGTCGACCTCTAGCTAGAGCTTGGCGTAATCATGGTCATAGCTGTTTCCTGTGTGAAATTGTTATCCG
CTCACAATTCCACACAACATACGAGCCGGAAGCATAAAGTGTAAAGCCTGGGGTGCCTAATGAGTGAGCT
AACTCACATTAATTGCGTTGCGCTCACTGCCCGCTTTCCAGTCGGGAAACCTGTCGTGCCAGCTGCATTA
ATGAATCGGCCAACGCGCGGGGAGAGGCGGTTTGCGTATTGGGCGCTCTTCCGCTTCCTCGCTCACTGAC
TCGCTGCGCTCGGTCGTTCGGCTGCGGCGAGCGGTATCAGCTCACTCAAAGGCGGTAATACGGTTATCCA
CAGAATCAGGGGATAACGCAGGAAAGAACATGTGAGCAAAAGGCCAGCAAAAGGCCAGGAACCGTAAAAA
GGCCGCGTTGCTGGCGTTTTTCCATAGGCTCCGCCCCCCTGACGAGCATCACAAAAATCGACGCTCAAGT
CAGAGGTGGCGAAACCCGACAGGACTATAAAGATACCAGGCGTTTCCCCCTGGAAGCTCCCTCGTGCGCT
CTCCTGTTCCGACCCTGCCGCTTACCGGATACCTGTCCGCCTTTCTCCCTTCGGGAAGCGTGGCGCTTTC
TCATAGCTCACGCTGTAGGTATCTCAGTTCGGTGTAGGTCGTTCGCTCCAAGCTGGGCTGTGTGCACGAA
CCCCCCGTTCAGCCCGACCGCTGCGCCTTATCCGGTAACTATCGTCTTGAGTCCAACCCGGTAAGACACG
ACTTATCGCCACTGGCAGCAGCCACTGGTAACAGGATTAGCAGAGCGAGGTATGTAGGCGGTGCTACAGA
GTTCTTGAAGTGGTGGCCTAACTACGGCTACACTAGAAGAACAGTATTTGGTATCTGCGCTCTGCTGAAG
CCAGTTACCTTCGGAAAAAGAGTTGGTAGCTCTTGATCCGGCAAACAAACCACCGCTGGTAGCGGTGGTT
TTTTTGTTTGCAAGCAGCAGATTACGCGCAGAAAAAAAGGATCTCAAGAAGATCCTTTGATCTTTTCTAC
GGGGTCTGACGCTCAGTGGAACGAAAACTCACGTTAAGGGATTTTGGTCATGAGATTATCAAAAAGGATC
TTCACCTAGATCCTTTTAAATTAAAAATGAAGTTTTAAATCAATCTAAAGTATATATGAGTAAACTTGGT
CTGACAGTTACCAATGCTTAATCAGTGAGGCACCTATCTCAGCGATCTGTCTATTTCGTTCATCCATAGT
TGCCTGACTCCCCGTCGTGTAGATAACTACGATACGGGAGGGCTTACCATCTGGCCCCAGTGCTGCAATG
ATACCGCGAGACCCACGCTCACCGGCTCCAGATTTATCAGCAATAAACCAGCCAGCCGGAAGGGCCGAGC
GCAGAAGTGGTCCTGCAACTTTATCCGCCTCCATCCAGTCTATTAATTGTTGCCGGGAAGCTAGAGTAAG
TAGTTCGCCAGTTAATAGTTTGCGCAACGTTGTTGCCATTGCTACAGGCATCGTGGTGTCACGCTCGTCG
TTTGGTATGGCTTCATTCAGCTCCGGTTCCCAACGATCAAGGCGAGTTACATGATCCCCCATGTTGTGCA
AAAAAGCGGTTAGCTCCTTCGGTCCTCCGATCGTTGTCAGAAGTAAGTTGGCCGCAGTGTTATCACTCAT
GGTTATGGCAGCACTGCATAATTCTCTTACTGTCATGCCATCCGTAAGATGCTTTTCTGTGACTGGTGAG
TACTCAACCAAGTCATTCTGAGAATAGTGTATGCGGCGACCGAGTTGCTCTTGCCCGGCGTCAATACGGG
ATAATACCGCGCCACATAGCAGAACTTTAAAAGTGCTCATCATTGGAAAACGTTCTTCGGGGCGAAAACT
CTCAAGGATCTTACCGCTGTTGAGATCCAGTTCGATGTAACCCACTCGTGCACCCAACTGATCTTCAGCA
TCTTTTACTTTCACCAGCGTTTCTGGGTGAGCAAAAACAGGAAGGCAAAATGCCGCAAAAAAGGGAATAA
GGGCGACACGGAAATGTTGAATACTCATACTCTTCCTTTTTCAATATTATTGAAGCATTTATCAGGGTTA
TTGTCTCATGAGCGGATACATATTTGAATGTATTTAGAAAAATAAACAAATAGGGGTTCCGCGCACATTT
CCCCGAAAAGTGCCACCTGACGTCGACGGATCGGGAGATCTCCCGATCCCCTATGGTGCACTCTCAGTAC
AATCTGCTCTGATGCCGCATAGTTAAGCCAGTATCTGCTCCCTGCTTGTGTGTTGGAGGTCGCTGAGTAG
TGCGCGAGCAAAATTTAAGCTACAACAAGGCAAGGCTTGACCGACAATTGCATGAAGAATCTGCTTAGGG
TTAGGCGTTTTGCGCTGCTTCGCGATGTACGGGCCAGATATACGCGTT
Features (pLannotate 1.2.2; 21 found; start..end, strand, type, name):
      1..380     +  enhancer       CMV enhancer: human cytomegalovirus immediate early enhancer
    381..584     +  promoter       CMV promoter: human cytomegalovirus (CMV) immediate early promoter
    580..613     +  LTR            5' LTR (truncated) (fragment): truncated 5' long terminal repeat (LTR) from HIV-1
    629..647     +  promoter       T7 promoter: promoter for bacteriophage T7 RNA polymerase
    721..1320    +  CDS            S (fragment): SPIKE_SARS2 - Experimental evidence at protein level: Swiss-Prot protein existence level 1. [Spike glycoprotein]: May down-regulate host tetherin (BST2) by lysosomal degradation, thereby counteracting its antiviral activity. From Severe acute respiratory syndrome coronavirus 2 (2019-nCoV) (SARS-CoV-2).
   1309..1998    +  CDS            IGHG1 (fragment): IGHG1_HUMAN - Experimental evidence at protein level: Swiss-Prot protein existence level 1. Constant region of immunoglobulin heavy chains. Immunoglobulins, also known as antibodies, are membrane-bound or secreted glycoproteins produced by B lymphocytes. In the recognition phase of humoral immunity, the membrane-bound immunoglobulins serve as receptors which, upon binding of a specific antigen, trigger the clonal expansion and differentiation of B lymphocytes into immunoglobulins- secreting plasma cells. Secreted immunoglobulins mediate the effector phase of humoral immunity, which results in
   2048..2272    +  polyA_signal   bGH poly(A) signal: bovine growth hormone polyadenylation signal
   2276..2297    +  promoter       SV40 promoter (fragment): SV40 enhancer and early promoter
   2318..2746    +  rep_origin     f1 ori (sequence partly withheld): f1 bacteriophage origin of replication; arrow indicates direction of (+) strand synthesis
   2760..3089    +  promoter       SV40 promoter: SV40 enhancer and early promoter
   3156..3947    +  CDS            neo: KKA2_KLEPN - Also known as kan, nptII. Experimental evidence at protein level: Swiss-Prot protein existence level 1. Resistance to kanamycin, neomycin, paromomycin, ribostamycin, butirosin and gentamicin B. From Klebsiella pneumoniae.
   3971..4129    +  CDS            ble (fragment): BLE_KLEPN - Experimental evidence at protein level: Swiss-Prot protein existence level 1. Binding protein with a strong affinity to the bleomycin family of antibiotics. Binds to CL990; an antimitotic-antibiotic compound. From Klebsiella pneumoniae.
   4124..4245    +  polyA_signal   SV40 poly(A) signal: SV40 polyadenylation signal
   4318..4334    -  protein_bind   lac operator: The lac repressor binds to the lac operator to inhibit transcription in E. coli. This inhibition can be relieved by adding lactose or isopropyl-β-D-thiogalactopyranoside (IPTG). lac repressor encoded by lacI
   4342..4372    -  promoter       lac promoter: promoter for the E. coli lac operon
   4387..4408    -  protein_bind   CAP binding site: CAP binding activates transcription in the presence of cAMP. E. coli catabolite activator protein
   4421..4513    -  CDS            lacI (fragment): lac repressor; lacI; The lac repressor binds to the lac operator to inhibit transcription in E. coli. This inhibition can be relieved by adding lactose or isopropyl-β-D-thiogalactopyranoside (IPTG).
   4696..5284    -  rep_origin     ori: high-copy-number ColE1/pMB1/pBR322/pUC origin of replication
   5455..6315    -  CDS            AmpR: β-lactamase; bla; confers resistance to ampicillin, carbenicillin, and related antibiotics
   6316..6420    -  promoter       AmpR promoter: bla
   6479..6531    -  misc_feature   bom (fragment): basis of mobility region from pBR322
