[The description below was written by a language model from this plasmid's Addgene catalogue record and pLannotate feature annotations shown in this document.]
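Description:
pcDNA3-SARS-CoV-2-S-RBD-Fc is a mammalian expression plasmid of about 6.7 kb built on the Invitrogen pcDNA3.1(+) backbone. It is propagated in E. coli as a high-copy plasmid through its ColE1/pUC-type origin and selected with ampicillin via the β-lactamase gene. An f1 origin is also present, which can support single-stranded DNA production. For mammalian cells, a neomycin phosphotransferase cassette driven by the SV40 enhancer/early promoter and terminated by the SV40 poly(A) signal allows G418 selection of stable transfectants. The short hits annotated as HIV-1 LTR, ble, lacI and bom are small fragments, most likely backbone remnants or annotation matches rather than functional parts.

The payload, cloned between NheI and XhoI, is a roughly 1.35 kb open reading frame encoding a secreted fusion protein. An N-terminal signal peptide from influenza haemagglutinin directs the protein into the secretory pathway. It is followed by the receptor binding domain of the SARS-CoV-2 spike glycoprotein (residues 333–529) and then the Fc region of human IgG1 (Asp-221 to Lys-447) at the C terminus. Transcription is driven by the human CMV immediate early enhancer and promoter and terminated by the bovine growth hormone polyadenylation signal. A T7 promoter upstream of the insert could permit in vitro transcription.

The Fc moiety typically dimerises the fusion and provides a handle for protein A/G capture and for detection with anti-Fc reagents. The record gives the purpose simply as mammalian expression of RBD-Fc. The associated publication concerns engineering human ACE2 for improved spike binding, which is consistent with use of the soluble protein as an ACE2-binding probe.
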