Addgene plasmid #141183: pcDNA3-SARS-CoV-2-S-RBD-Fc
Purpose: Mammalian expression plasmid for RBD of SARS-CoV-2 protein S (spike) fused with IgG1-Fc
Depositing lab: Erik Procko. Depositing organization: University of Illinois at Urbana-Champaign. Publication: Engineering human ACE2 to optimize binding to the spike protein of SARS coronavirus 2. Chan KK, Dorosky D, Sharma P, Abbasi SA, Dye JM, Kranz DM, Herbert AS, Procko E. Science. 2020 Sep 4;369(6508):1261-1265. doi: 10.1126/science.abc0870. Epub 2020 Aug 4. PubMed 32753553.
Backbone
  Vector backbone: pcDNA3.1(+)
  Backbone manufacturer: Invitrogen
  Backbone size w/o insert (bp): 5335
  Total vector size (bp): 6685
  Vector type: Mammalian Expression
  Selectable markers: Neomycin (select with G418)
Growth in bacteria
  Bacterial resistance: Ampicillin, 100 μg/mL
  Growth temperature: 37°C
  Growth strain: DH5alpha
  Copy number: High Copy
Gene/Insert
  Gene/Insert name: Secreted receptor binding domain (RBD; a.a. 333-529) of S protein from SARS-CoV-2 fused to Fc of IgG1
  Species: SARS coronavirus 2
  Insert size (bp): 1350
  GenBank ID: YP_009724390.1
  Entrez Gene: S (a.k.a. GU280_gp02, spike glycoprotein)
  Promoter: CMV
  Tag / fusion protein: Signal peptide from influenza HA (N terminal on insert); Fc region of IgG1 (a.a. Asp-221 to Lys-447) (C terminal on insert)
  Cloning method: Restriction Enzyme; 5′ cloning site NheI (not destroyed); 3′ cloning site XhoI (not destroyed)
  Sequencing primers: 5′ CMV-fwd; 3′ BGH-rev
Terms and licenses: Academic/Nonprofit Terms; Industry Terms: Not Available to Industry
Depositor comments: Please visit https://www.biorxiv.org/content/10.1101/2020.03.16.994236v1 for BioRxiv preprint.
How to cite: pcDNA3-SARS-CoV-2-S-RBD-Fc was a gift from Erik Procko (Addgene plasmid # 141183 ; http://n2t.net/addgene:141183 ; RRID:Addgene_141183)
