>Addgene plasmid #141183 | pcDNA3-SARS-CoV-2-S-RBD-Fc | addgene partial sequence | sequence record 276428 | BGH-rev 5'-TAGAAGGCACAGTCGAGG-3'
CTAGACTCGAGTTATCATTTACCCGGAGACAGGGAGAGGCTCTTCTGCGTGTAGTGGTTGTGCAGAGCCT
CGTGCATCACGGAGCATGAGAAGACGTTCCCCTGCTGCCACCTGCTCTTGTCCACGGTGAGCTTGCTGTA
GAGGAAGAAGGAGCCGTCGGAGTCCAGCACGGGAGGCGTGGTCTTGTAGTTGTTCTCCGGCTGCCCATTG
CTCTCCCACTCCACGGCGATGTCGCTGGGATAGAAGCCTTTGACCAGGCAGGTCAGGCTGACCTGGTTCT
TGGTCATCTCCTCCCGGGATGGGGGCAGGGTGTACACCTGTGGTTCTCGGGGCTGCCCTTTGGCTTTGGA
GATGGTTTTCTCGATGGGGGCTGGGAGGGCTTTGTTGGAGACCTTGCACTTGTACTCCTTGCCATTCAGC
CAGTCCTGGTGCAGGACGGTGAGGACGCTGACCACACGGTACGTGCTGTTGTACTGCTCCTCCCGCGGCT
TTGTCTTGGCATTATGCACCTCCACGCCGTCCACGTACCAGTTGAACTTGACCTCAGGGTCTTCGTGGCT
CACGTCCACCACCACGCATGTGACCTCAGGGGTCCGGGAGATCATGAGGGTGTCCTTGGGTTTTGGGGGG
AAGAGGAAGACTGACGGTCCCCCCAGGAGTTCAGGTGCTGGGCACGGTGGGCATGTGTGAGTTTTGTCGG
ATCCCTTTTTGGGCCCACAAACTGTAGCCGGGGCGTGGAGGAGCTCAAAGGACAATACTACCACTCTATA
AGGTTGATACCCCACTCCGTTTGTTGGTTGAAAGCCATAAGATTGAAGAGGAAAGTAGCAATTAAATCCC
TCTACTCCGTTACATGGCGTACTGCCTGCTTGGTAAATTTCGGTTGAAATATCCCGCTCAAAAGGCTTCA
AATTGCTCTTTCGAAACAGGCGATACAAGTAATTATAATTACCACCTACTTTGGAGTCGAGGTTGTTTGA
GTTCCATGCGATTACGCACCCCGTAAAATCATCGGGCAACTTATAGTTGTAATCCGCTAT
