>Addgene plasmid #141183 | pcDNA3-SARS-CoV-2-S-RBD-Fc | addgene partial sequence | sequence record 276429 | CMV-F 5'-CGCAAATGGGCGGTAGGCGTG-3'
AGCAGAGCTCTCTGGCTAACTAGAGAACCCACTGCTTACTGGCTTATCGAAATTAATACGACTCACTATA
GGGAGACCCAAGCTGGCTAGCGCCACCATGAAGACCATCATCGCCCTGAGCTACATCTTCTGCCTGGTGT
TCGCCACTAATCTTTGTCCGTTCGGTGAGGTTTTTAACGCGACAAGGTTCGCTAGTGTATATGCTTGGAA
CCGAAAGAGAATCTCCAATTGCGTAGCTGATTACTCCGTTCTCTATAACAGTGCGTCCTTTTCAACCTTT
AAGTGTTACGGCGTTTCTCCAACGAAGCTGAATGATCTCTGTTTTACGAACGTGTATGCTGACTCTTTCG
TTATACGGGGGGACGAAGTGAGACAGATAGCACCAGGTCAGACTGGGAAGATAGCGGATTACAACTATAA
GTTGCCCGATGATTTTACGGGGTGCGTAATCGCATGGAACTCAAACAACCTCGACTCCAAAGTAGGTGGT
AATTATAATTACTTGTATCGCCTGTTTCGAAAGAGCAATTTGAAGCCTTTTGAGCGGGATATTTCAACCG
AAATTTACCAAGCAGGCAGTACGCCATGTAACGGAGTAGAGGGATTTAATTGCTACTTTCCTCTTCAATC
TTATGGCTTTCAACCAACAAACGGAGTGGGGTATCAACCTTATAGAGTGGTAGTATTGTCCTTTGAGCTC
CTCCACGCCCCGGCTACAGTTTGTGGGCCCAAAAAGGGATCCGACAAAACTCACACATGCCCACCGTGCC
CAGCACCTGAACTCCTGGGGGGACCGTCAGTCTTCCTCTTCCCCCCAAAACCCAAGGACACCCTCATGAT
CTCCCGGACCCCTGAG
